>Addgene plasmid #173887 | pUFlip-floxed2A-mRFP-; gcry1:BFP -1 | addgene full sequence | sequence record 340510 | Addgene NGS Result
ATGGAAAAACGCCAGCAACGCGGCCTTTTTACGGTTCCTGGCCTTTTGCTGGCCTTTTGCTCACATGTTC
TTTCCTGCGTTATCCCCTGATTCTGTGGATAACCGTATTACCGCCTTTGAGTGAGCTGATACCGCTCGCC
GCAGCCGAACGACCGAGCGCAGCGAGTCAGTGAGCGAGGAAGCGGAACAGATTTAAATGGTACCGAGCAG
AGGTGTAAAAAGTACTCAAAAATTTTACTCAAGTGAAAGTACAAGTACTTAGGGAAAATTTTACTCAATT
AAAAGTAAAAGTATCTGGCTAGAATCTTACTTGAGTAAAAGTAAAAAAGTACTCCATTAAAATTGTACTT
GAGTATTAAGGAAGTAAAAGTAAAAGCAAGAAAGAAAACTAGAGTGGTCTCCCTTTAGTGAGGGTCAATT
GATGGGAGGCGTTCGGGCCACAGCGGACACGCAGGTGCGCAACGCAATTAATGTGAGTTAGCTCACTCAT
TAGGCACCCCAGGCTTTACACTTTATGCTTCCGGCTCGTATGTTGTGTGGAATTGTGAGCGGATAACAAT
TTCACACAGGAAACAGCTATGACCATGATTACGCCAAGCGCGCAATTAACCCTCACTAAAGGGAACAAAA
GCTGGAGGACCTCGAGGGGGGGCCCGGTACCCAATTCGCCCTATAGTGAGTCGTATTACGCGCGCTCACT
GGCCGTCGTTTTACAACGTCGTGACTGGGAAAACCCTGGCGTTACCCAACTTAATCGCCTTGCAGCACAT
CCCCCTTTCGCCAGCTGGCGTAATAGCGAAGAGGCCCGCACCGATCGCCCTTCCCAACAGTTGCGCAGCC
TGAATGGCGAATGGACCTGCCACACTTCCGGCCGCATAACTTTAAATAATGCCAATTATTTAAAGTTACT
ATCATAACTTCGTATAGCATACATTATACGAAGTTATCACCATAACTTCGTATAGGATACTTTATACGAA
GTTATCCTAGGCTTACCACCCACTAGCGGTCAGACTGCAGATTGCAGCACGAAACAGGAAGCTGACTCCA
CATGGTCACATGCTCACTGAAGTGTTGACTTCCCTGACAGCTGTGCACTTTCTAAACCGGTTTTCTCATT
CATTTACAGTTGCCACGAACTTCTCTCTGTTAAAGCAAGCAGGAGACGTGGAAGAAAACCCCGGTCCTGC
CTCCTCCGAGGACGTCATCAAGGAGTTCATGCGCTTCAAGGTGCGCATGGAGGGCTCCGTGAACGGCCAC
GAGTTCGAGATCGAGGGCGAGGGCGAGGGCCGCCCCTACGAGGGCACCCAGACCGCCAAGCTGAAGGTGA
CCAAGGGCGGCCCCCTGCCCTTCGCCTGGGACATCCTGTCCCCTCAGTTCCAGTACGGCTCCAAGGCCTA
CGTGAAGCACCCCGCCGACATCCCCGACTACTTGAAGCTGTCCTTCCCCGAGGGCTTCAAGTGGGAGCGC
GTGATGAACTTCGAGGACGGCGGCGTGGTGACCGTGACCCAGGACTCCTCCCTGCAGGACGGCGAGTTCA
TCTACAAGGTGAAGCTGCGCGGCACCAACTTCCCCTCCGACGGCCCCGTAATGCAGAAGAAGACCATGGG
CTGGGAGGCCTCCACCGAGCGGATGTACCCCGAGGACGGCGCCCTGAAGGGCGAGATCAAGATGAGGCTG
AAGCTGAAGGACGGCGGCCACTACGACGCCGAGGTCAAGACCACCTACATGGCCAAGAAGCCCGTGCAGC
TGCCCGGCGCCTACAAGACCGACATCAAGCTGGACATCACCTCCCACAACGAGGACTACACCATCGTGGA
ACAGTACGAGCGCGCCGAGGGCCGCCACTCCACCGGAGCCTAAGACTAGTAATTAAGTCTCAGCCACCGT
TAACTGAACATGTCAAAACCTGTGGAGACTGTTGAGATTTGATGTTCTGAAAAGATAAAGCCTATAAATA
AAATGTTGCCCAAATTTCCTGCCTGATGTTTTTCTTTGTCTTTGCTACATGGCTTTGCTGCTCGGATCGG
CTCACTCTGTGTATGCCACGTTCACTTTGTACTCTCCTTCTCACGGTAGGTTTATTATTTTTAGATGTGC
AGTTAGTTTCTGTGAAATAACACACCACACACTGATATTGTCTGTGCATTGACTTGGTGAGTGCACATTG
TTTTTGATCTTGACATATTTATATTTGATTGATCAGGTGAACTGTGTGAATCTAAAGTGCTCCATACAGA
TGTTCTGCATTGAAAATATTCTCATTTTATTAGTGGAAGTGAGTGTATGCCACATCCAATCAATTTCAGC
AAACACCCCAGTATGATTTAATGCAAAAAAATGAAGGTATCAAACACGCATTACTACTTTGCAGTTAAAT
ATTTAACATTTATTCCAACACGAAAAAAAGCAGTAAATAACACTTTGACAAACACGTCAGGACATCTTAT
TTTTGTCACCCTCACAGGCAATTTAGTATAATATATTATATATATATATATATCATATAATAATATTCAG
TATAATATATATATATATATCATATTATAATATTCAGTATAATATAAAACACAAACACATATATGTATAA
TATAATATAACATTTTTATTTATTGAGATGCCTCTATGGACCGTGTTATAAGAAGTAAAGATCAGGAGAA
GTAAACATGAAGTGTAATTATGAATACTGATGTTAAATTAAGCTATGATGAGTTTTCACTGTTAATTTAC
CATCTCAATTAAATGTTGATGCCTCCATGACCAAGTTAAGCAGATGAGACTGAGGACAACTGTAGAAGAC
AAGATGTTCACTTTGCTGAATATAGCTGGCTTGACAGTTATCTATGACTCTATAAATATATATATATTTT
TTTTTTTATAAAATGATTTATTTATAACTATATATCCATTTCTCAGACAGGTGCTTCATATCCCTCACTC
CCGTAGCTGTCCATGCTGGATCTGTCCCCGTTGTTTTTAAAAAGCTAAATAAGTTATTAACATGACTGCA
TCCAGCGAGCCAAACCTGTCTGGTGTACAGCTACCAGAGAAGCTTGAGATCCTAGTCACCGGCGTTCCTA
GTTCTTTAAACTGTTACAAAGTGTTTGGACCAGCAACTGAATTGCACTGTAAATTACCACATCAGGGTCT
CCGGGGTCAACGCTGCTAAGCAATGGACTGGAAAATTTGTGACATTGAGTTTTTGGAATAACTGGGAATG
CTGGATAACTCTTTGGGTAAAGCTATGGAACAAAAGTACCAGCATGAACTAAGAAATGACTGTCACAGCA
CAACATCAAACACAATGCAAGACAAAGGTTCTCTGCTTTTGCCTTACTTGACAGAAAAAGTAAGCTCTAG
GTTCATCGCATGCAGACAGCAGCAATACATGACATATATAAAGGCTGGCTCTTTTCTCCCTTCCATTGAA
CTGAAACTTCCACTCAGTCAGACTTGCGGGGGATCCACAGCCTGACTAACTCGACAAACCCCCCCAAACC
TAAGGTGAGTTGATCTTTAAGCTTTTTACATTTTCAGCTCGCATATATCAATTCGCGCGCATTGTCACAC
TAGCACCCACTAGCGGTCAGACTGCAGATTGCAGCACGAAACAGGAAGCTGACTCCACATGGTCACATGC
TCACTGAAGTGTTGACTTCCCTGACAGCTGTGCACTTTCTAAACCGGTTTTCTCATTCATTTACAGTTCA
GCCGGAATTCACCTCGAGACCATGGCTCCAAAGAAGAAGCGTAAGGTAACCATGAGCGAGCTGATTAAGG
AGAACATGCACATGAAGCTGTACATGGAGGGCACCGTGGACAACCATCACTTCAAGTGCACATCCGAGGG
CGAAGGCAAGCCCTACGAGGGCACCCAGACCATGAGAATCAAGGTGGTCGAGGGCGGCCCTCTCCCCTTC
GCCTTCGACATCCTGGCTACTAGCTTCCTCTACGGCAGCAAGACCTTCATCAACCACACCCAGGGCATCC
CCGACTTCTTCAAGCAGTCCTTCCCTGAGGGCTTCACATGGGAGAGAGTCACCACATACGAAGACGGGGG
CGTGCTGACCGCTACCCAGGACACCAGCCTCCAGGACGGCTGCCTCATCTACAACGTCAAGATCAGAGGG
GTGAACTTCACATCCAACGGCCCTGTGATGCAGAAGAAAACACTCGGCTGGGAGGCCTTCACCGAGACGC
TGTACCCCGCTGACGGCGGCCTGGAAGGCAGAAACGACATGGCCCTGAAGCTCGTGGGCGGGAGCCATCT
GATCGCAAACATCAAGACCACATATAGATCCAAGAAACCCGCTAAGAACCTCAAGATGCCTGGCGTCTAC
TATGTGGACTACAGACTGGAAAGAATCAAGGAGGCCAACAACGAGACCTACGTCGAGCAGCACGAGGTGG
CAGTGGCCAGATACTGCGACCTCCCTAGCAAACTGGGGCACAAGCTCAATTAAAGCTGACTAATTTATTT
AGCAGTAGATAGCTATATTGTGTGAAGTGGTAACAGTCCGTAGATCTACGGACTGTTACCACTTCACGCC
GACTCAAACTGCGCAGAGAAACTTCAAACGACAACATTGGCATGGCTTTTGTTATTTTTGGCGCTTGACT
CAGGATCTAAAAACTGGAACGGTGAAGGTGACGGCAATGTTTTTTGGCAAATAAGCATCCCCGAAGTTCT
ACAATGCATCTGAGGACTCCATGTTTTGTTTTCTTTAGTCATTCCAAATGTTTGTTAAATGCATTGTTCC
GAAACTTATTTGCCTCTATGAAGGCTGCCCAGTAATTGGGAGCATACTTAACATTGTAGTATTGTATGTA
AATTATGTAACAAAACAATGTCTGGGTTTTTGTACTTTTCAGCCTTAAAATCTTGGGTTTATTTTTTTTT
CTTTGTTCCAAAAAAACGAAGCTTTACCATTCAAGATGTAAAGGTTTCCATTCCCCCTGGGCATATTGTA
AAAGCTGTGTGGAACGTGGCGGTGCCAGACATTTGGTGGGGCCAACCTGTACACTGACTAATTCAATTCC
AATAAAAGTGCACATGTAAGACATCCTACCCCTGTCTCATTTCCTGTCTTGGCTCTGAGTGGCTTCAATA
AAAATGGCTTTTGTGAAGTTGCACCATGTTAATTACATTTCAGCACTTTCACACCAGGTTTTTGACTAAT
TTGAATTTATCGAAGTTTGACCTTTTTTTTTTTTTTTCTTCAAGCTAATTTGAGGTTATCAAACCATTTC
ATTGGAGGAAACTTAATGTTTAAAAGCATAAATTCGAAACATGATTCATTTATTTAACTGCTTAATGGTG
AAACAAACTTCAAGTAATACACCAAGTGTTCCCTCATATGAAGGTAGCTAACTGCAAACGGCCTTAACTT
TCCATCTTAAGTTGAGCTACATAAAGGCTTTAACAGGAAGGAACTGCCAGTTTAAAAGTCAAACCACCAT
GACTGATATAAATTCTTGTCCATATAACCTTGCGTTTCACACAATATAGCTATCTACTGCTAAATAAATT
AGAGCTCATAACTTCGTATAATGTATGCTATACGAAGTTATGTTAGATAACTTCGTATAAAGTATCCTAT
ACGAAGTTATGCGAGCTAACTTTAAATAATTGGCATTATTTAAAGTTATGAATCGATAAGTGAAGAGCTA
TCCGGATATATATGTATGTTATCATAACTGTACTGGCTATGTCAGGTGGTAATGACTGTAACGTTACGTT
ACTCGTTGTAGGCACGACATTGAATATGCTCTTCTCCGCTGTGGCCCGAACGCCTCCCGCTAGCGATGGG
ATCTAATACGACTCACTATAGGGAGACCAAGGGAAAATAGAATGAAGTGATCTCCAAAAAATAAGTACTT
TTTGACTGTAAATAAAATTGTAAGGAGTAAAAAGTACTTTTTTTTCTAAAAAAATGTAATTAAGTAAAAG
TAAAAGTATTGATTTTTAATTGTACTCAAGTAAAGTAAAAATCCCCAAAAATAATACTTAAGTACAGTAA
TCAAGTAAAATTACTCAAGTACTTTACACCTCTGGGATCCAGCTGCATCATGAACAATAAAACTGTCTGC
TTACATAAACAGTAATACAAGGGGTGTTATGAGCCATATTCAACGGGAAACGTCGAGGCCGCGATTAAAT
TCCAACATGGATGCTGATTTATATGGGTATAAATGGGCTCGCGATAATGTCGGGCAATCAGGTGCGACAA
TCTATCGCTTGTATGGGAAGCCCGATGCGCCAGAGTTGTTTCTGAAACATGGCAAAGGTAGCGTTGCCAA
TGATGTTACAGATGAGATGGTCAGACTAAACTGGCTGACGGAATTTATGCCTCTTCCGACCATCAAGCAT
TTTATCCGTACTCCTGATGATGCATGGTTACTCACCACTGCGATCCCCGGAAAAACAGCATTCCAGGTAT
TAGAAGAATATCCTGATTCAGGTGAAAATATTGTTGATGCGCTGGCAGTGTTCCTGCGCCGGTTGCATTC
GATTCCTGTTTGTAATTGTCCTTTTAACAGCGATCGCGTATTTCGTCTCGCTCAGGCGCAATCACGAATG
AATAACGGTTTGGTTGATGCGAGTGATTTTGATGACGAGCGTAATGGCTGGCCTGTTGAACAAGTCTGGA
AAGAAATGCATAAACTTTTGCCATTCTCACCGGATTCAGTCGTCACTCATGGTGATTTCTCACTTGATAA
CCTTATTTTTGACGAGGGGAAATTAATAGGTTGTATTGATGTTGGACGAGTCGGAATCGCAGACCGATAC
CAGGATCTTGCCATCCTATGGAACTGCCTCGGTGAGTTTTCTCCTTCATTACAGAAACGGCTTTTTCAAA
AATATGGTATTGATAATCCTGATATGAATAAATTGCAGTTTCATTTGATGCTCGATGAGTTTTTCTAATC
AGAATTGGTTAATTGGTTGTAACACTGGCAAAAAGGATCTAGGTGAAGATCCTTTTTGATAATCTCATGA
CCAAAATCCCTTAACGTGAGTTTTCGTTCCACTGAGCGTCAGACCCCGTAGAAAAGATCAAAGGATCTTC
TTGAGATCCTTTTTTTCTGCGCGTAATCTGCTGCTTGCAAACAAAAAAACCACCGCTACCAGCGGTGGTT
TGTTTGCCGGATCAAGAGCTACCAACTCTTTTTCCGAAGGTAACTGGCTTCAGCAGAGCGCAGATACCAA
ATACTGTTCTTCTAGTGTAGCCGTAGTTAGGCCACCACTTCAAGAACTCTGTAGCACCGCCTACATACCT
CGCTCTGCTAATCCTGTTACCAGTGGCTGCTGCCAGTGGCGATAAGTCGTGTCTTACCGGGTTGGACTCA
AGACGATAGTTACCGGATAAGGCGCAGCGGTCGGGCTGAACGGGGGGTTCGTGCACACAGCCCAGCTTGG
AGCGAACGACCTACACCGAACTGAGATACCTACAGCGTGAGCTATGAGAAAGCGCCACGGTTCCCGAAGG
GAGAAAGGCGGACAGGTATCCGGTAAGCGGCAGGGTCGGAACAGGAGAGCGCACGAGGGAGCTTCCAGGG
GGAAACGCCTGGTATCTTTATAGTCCTGTCGGGTTTCGCCACCTCTGACTTGAGCGTCGATTTTTGTGAT
GCTCGTCAGGGGGGCGGAGCCT
Features (pLannotate 1.2.2; 21 found; start..end, strand, type, name):
     55..187     +  rep_origin     RSF ori (fragment): Plasmids containing the RSF 1030 origin of replication can be propagated in E. coli cells that contain additional plasmids with compatible origins.
    394..412     -  promoter       T7 Φ3.8 promoter (fragment): weak promoter for bacteriophage T7 RNA polymerase
    469..490     +  protein_bind   CAP binding site: CAP binding activates transcription in the presence of cAMP. E. coli catabolite activator protein
    505..535     +  promoter       lac promoter: promoter for the E. coli lac operon
    543..559     +  protein_bind   lac operator: The lac repressor binds to the lac operator to inhibit transcription in E. coli. This inhibition can be relieved by adding lactose or isopropyl-β-D-thiogalactopyranoside (IPTG). lac repressor encoded by lacI
    604..622     +  promoter       T3 promoter: promoter for bacteriophage T3 RNA polymerase
    638..661     +  misc_feature   MCS (fragment): pBluescript multiple cloning site
    670..688     -  promoter       T7 promoter: promoter for bacteriophage T7 RNA polymerase
    696..851     +  CDS            lacZα (fragment): LacZα fragment of β-galactosidase; lacZ fragment
    914..947     +  protein_bind   loxP: Cre-mediated recombination occurs in the 8-bp core sequence (GCATACAT). Cre recombinase
    952..985     +  protein_bind   lox2272: Cre-mediated recombination occurs in the 8-bp core sequence (GGATACTT). lox2272 sites are compatible with each other, but incompatible with loxP or loxN sites (Lee and Saito, 1988). Cre recombinase
   1132..1188    +  CDS            P2A: 2A peptide from porcine teschovirus-1 polyprotein Eukaryotic ribosomes fail to insert a peptide bond between the Gly and Pro residues, yielding separate polypeptides.
   1189..1863    +  CDS            mRFP1: monomeric derivative of DsRed (Campbell et al., 2002) mammalian codon-optimized
   2524..2540    +  promoter       LEU2 promoter (fragment): S. cerevisiae LEU2
   3762..4460    +  CDS            TagBFP: TagBFP is a basic (constitutively fluorescent) blue fluorescent protein published in 2008, derived from Entacmaea quadricolor. It is reported to be a very rapidly-maturing monomer with very low acid sensitivity.
   4887..4903    +  misc_feature   CEN/ARS (fragment): S. cerevisiae CEN6 centromere fused to an autonomously replicating sequence
   5538..5571    -  protein_bind   loxP: Cre-mediated recombination occurs in the 8-bp core sequence (GCATACAT). Cre recombinase
   5577..5610    -  protein_bind   lox2272: Cre-mediated recombination occurs in the 8-bp core sequence (GGATACTT). lox2272 sites are compatible with each other, but incompatible with loxP or loxN sites (Lee and Saito, 1988). Cre recombinase
   5814..5832    +  promoter       T7 promoter: promoter for bacteriophage T7 RNA polymerase
   6119..6928    +  CDS            KanR: aminoglycoside phosphotransferase; aph(3')-Ia; confers resistance to kanamycin in bacteria or G418 (Geneticin®) in eukaryotes
   7071..7       +  rep_origin     ori (across the origin): high-copy-number ColE1/pMB1/pBR322/pUC origin of replication
