[The description below was written by a language model from this plasmid's Addgene catalogue record and pLannotate feature annotations shown in this document.]
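Description:
pUFlip-floxed2A-mRFP-; gcry1:BFP -1 is a kanamycin-selected, high-copy bacterial plasmid built on the pK backbone. It serves as a targeted-integration donor for making Cre/lox-regulated conditional alleles in zebrafish by the GeneWeld CRISPR-Cas9 method. It is propagated in E. coli through a ColE1/pUC-type origin and a KanR (aminoglycoside phosphotransferase) marker. The backbone also carries pBluescript-style remnants: lac promoter/operator, a lacZα fragment, and T3 and T7 promoters. The very short hits annotated as RSF ori, LEU2 promoter and CEN/ARS fragments are probably incidental matches rather than functional parts. The catalogue gives a total size of 7589 bp, whereas the sequenced record is 7652 nt, a small discrepancy that the record does not explain.

The roughly 4.9 kb payload is bracketed by a loxP–lox2272 pair on the forward strand at one end and a loxP–lox2272 pair on the reverse strand at the other. This arrangement of incompatible, oppositely oriented lox sites is the kind used for Cre-driven, stable inversion (flip) of the intervening cassette. Within it, a P2A peptide is fused in frame to mRFP1. Once integrated in the appropriate reading frame of a target gene, red fluorescence can therefore report that gene's expression as a separate polypeptide. The "-1" in the name may denote a reading-frame variant, though the record does not say so. A second reporter, TagBFP driven by the zebrafish gamma crystallin 1 promoter according to the insert name (the promoter itself is not annotated in the feature table), provides a lens-specific blue marker for identifying carriers. The gene-specific homology arms used in GeneWeld, and any splice or terminator elements, are not annotated. According to the associated publication title, the resulting UFlip alleles are used for Cre-regulated conditional rescue or inactivation.
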