Addgene plasmid #173887: pUFlip-floxed2A-mRFP-; gcry1:BFP -1
Purpose: Donor for generating conditional alleles in zebrafish using precise CRISPR directed genomic integration with the GeneWeld method
Depositing lab: Jeffrey Essner. Depositing organization: Iowa State University. Publication: Cre/lox regulated conditional rescue and inactivation with zebrafish UFlip alleles generated by CRISPR-Cas9 targeted integration. Liu F, Kambakam S, Almeida MP, Ming Z, Welker JM, Wierson WA, Schultz-Rogers LE, Ekker SC, Clark KJ, Essner JJ, McGrail M. Elife. 2022 Jun 17;11. pii: 71478. doi: 10.7554/eLife.71478. PubMed 35713402.
Backbone
  Vector backbone: pK
  Backbone manufacturer: Karl J. Clark
  Backbone size w/o insert (bp): 2730
  Total vector size (bp): 7589
  Vector type: Synthetic Biology
Growth in bacteria
  Bacterial resistance: Kanamycin, 50 μg/mL
  Growth temperature: 30°C
  Growth strain: NEB Stable
  Copy number: High Copy
Gene/Insert
  Gene/Insert name: 2A-mRFP; gcry1: BFP (alt name: P2A-monomeric RFP gamma crystallin 1: BFP)
  Species: D. rerio (zebrafish)
  Insert size (bp): 4859
  Cloning method: Gibson Cloning
  Sequencing primers: 5′ aaaagcaagaaagaaaactagagtgg; 3′ atggctcataacaccccttg
Terms and licenses: Academic/Nonprofit Terms; Industry Terms: Not Available to Industry
Depositor comments: Please visit https://www.biorxiv.org/content/10.1101/2021.06.18.448732v1 for bioRxiv preprint.
How to cite: pUFlip-floxed2A-mRFP-; gcry1:BFP -1 was a gift from Jeffrey Essner (Addgene plasmid # 173887 ; http://n2t.net/addgene:173887 ; RRID:Addgene_173887)
